LOCUS       Exported 9155 bp ds-DNA circular SYN 12-MAY-2021
DEFINITION  Lentiviral expression of SRSF2 P95H.
ACCESSION   .
VERSION     .
KEYWORDS    pHAGE-SRSF2-P95H
SOURCE      synthetic DNA construct
  ORGANISM  synthetic DNA construct
REFERENCE   1 (bases 1 to 9155)
  AUTHORS   Ng PK, Li J, Jeong KJ, Shao S, Chen H, Tsang YH, Sengupta S, Wang Z,
            Bhavana VH, Tran R, Soewito S, Minussi DC, Moreno D, Kong K,
            Dogruluk T, Lu H, Gao J, Tokheim C, Zhou DC, Johnson AM, Zeng J, Ip
            CKM, Ju Z, Wester M, Yu S, Li Y, Vellano CP, Schultz N, Karchin R,
            Ding L, Lu Y, Cheung LWT, Chen K, Shaw KR, Meric-Bernstam F, Scott
            KL, Yi S, Sahni N, Liang H, Mills GB
  TITLE     Systematic Functional Annotation of Somatic Mutations in Cancer.
  JOURNAL   Cancer Cell. 2018 Mar 12;33(3):450-462.e10. doi:
            10.1016/j.ccell.2018.01.021.
  PUBMED    29533785
REFERENCE   2 (bases 1 to 9155)
  AUTHORS   .
  TITLE     Direct Submission
  JOURNAL   Exported May 12, 2021 from SnapGene Server 1.1.58
            http://www.snapgene.com
FEATURES             Location/Qualifiers
     source          1..9155
                     /organism="synthetic DNA construct"
                     /mol_type="other DNA"
     LTR             1..634
                     /label=3' LTR
                     /note="3' long terminal repeat (LTR) from HIV-1"
     misc_feature    681..806
                     /label=HIV-1 Psi
                     /note="packaging signal of human immunodeficiency virus
                     type 1"
     misc_feature    1303..1536
                     /label=RRE
                     /note="The Rev response element (RRE) of HIV-1 allows for
                     Rev-dependent mRNA export from the nucleus to the
                     cytoplasm."
     CDS             1721..1765
                     /codon_start=1
                     /product="antigenic peptide corresponding to amino acids
                     655 to 669 of the HIV envelope protein gp41 (Lutje Hulsik
                     et al., 2013)"
                     /label=gp41 peptide
                     /note="recognized by the 2H10 single-chain llama nanobody"
                     /translation="KNEQELLELDKWASL"
     misc_feature    2058..2175
                     /label=cPPT/CTS
                     /note="central polypurine tract and central termination
                     sequence of HIV-1"
     promoter        2223..3401
                     /label=EF-1-alpha promoter
                     /note="strong constitutive promoter for human elongation
                     factor EF-1-alpha"
     intron          2454..3392
                     /label=EF-1-alpha intron A
                     /note="intron upstream of the start codon of human
                     EF-1-alpha"
     primer_bind     3349..3369
                     /label=EF1a-F
                     /note="Human elongation factor-1a promoter, forward primer"
     protein_bind    3421..3445
                     /gene="mutant version of attB"
                     /label=attB1
                     /bound_moiety="BP Clonase(TM)"
                     /note="recombination site for the Gateway(R) BP reaction"
     protein_bind    complement(4115..4139)
                     /gene="mutant version of attB"
                     /label=attB2
                     /bound_moiety="BP Clonase(TM)"
                     /note="recombination site for the Gateway(R) BP reaction"
     promoter        4147..4165
                     /label=T3 promoter
                     /note="promoter for bacteriophage T3 RNA polymerase"
     primer_bind     complement(4190..4209)
                     /label=T7
                     /note="T7 promoter, forward primer"
     promoter        complement(4191..4209)
                     /label=T7 promoter
                     /note="promoter for bacteriophage T7 RNA polymerase"
     protein_bind    complement(4215..4235)
                     /gene="mutant version of attB"
                     /label=attB4
                     /bound_moiety="BP Clonase(TM)"
                     /note="core recombination site for the Gateway(R) BP
                     reaction"
     CDS             4289..4330
                     /codon_start=1
                     /product="epitope tag from simian virus 5"
                     /label=V5 tag
                     /translation="GKPIPNPLLGLDST"
     misc_feature    4351..4918
                     /label=IRES
                     /note="internal ribosome entry site (IRES) of the
                     encephalomyocarditis virus (EMCV)"
     misc_feature    4368..4920
                     /label=IRES
                     /note="internal ribosome entry site (IRES) of the
                     encephalomyocarditis virus (EMCV)"
     primer_bind     complement(4512..4529)
                     /label=IRES reverse
                     /note="IRES internal ribosome entry site, reverse primer.
                     Also called pCDH-rev"
     primer_bind     4739..4758
                     /label=IRES-F
                     /note="IRES internal ribosome entry site, forward primer"
     CDS             4932..5531
                     /codon_start=1
                     /gene="pac from Streptomyces alboniger"
                     /product="puromycin N-acetyltransferase"
                     /label=PuroR
                     /note="confers resistance to puromycin"
                     /translation="MTEYKPTVRLATRDDVPRAVRTLAAAFADYPATRHTVDPDRHIER
                     VTELQELFLTRVGLDIGKVWVADDGAAVAVWTTPESVEAGAVFAEIGPRMAELSGSRLA
                     AQQQMEGLLAPHRPKEPAWFLATVGVSPDHQGKGLGSAVVLPGVEAAERAGVPAFLETS
                     APRNLPFYERLGFTVTADVEVPEGPRTWCMTRKPGA"
     primer_bind     complement(4932..4951)
                     /label=Puro-R
                     /note="Puromycin resistance gene, reverse primer. Also
                     called puro-variant-R"
     primer_bind     5428..5448
                     /label=Puro-F
                     /note="Puromycin resistance gene, forward primer"
     misc_feature    5545..6133
                     /label=WPRE
                     /note="woodchuck hepatitis virus posttranscriptional
                     regulatory element"
     primer_bind     complement(5598..5618)
                     /label=WPRE-R
                     /note="WPRE, reverse primer"
     CDS             complement(6016..6027)
                     /codon_start=1
                     /product="Factor Xa recognition and cleavage site"
                     /label=Factor Xa site
                     /translation="IEGR"
     LTR             6208..6441
                     /label=3' LTR (Delta-U3)
                     /note="self-inactivating 3' long terminal repeat (LTR) from
                     HIV-1"
     primer_bind     complement(6560..6578)
                     /label=pBRforEco
                     /note="pBR322 vectors, upsteam of EcoRI site, forward
                     primer"
     promoter        6646..6750
                     /gene="bla"
                     /label=AmpR promoter
     CDS             6751..7611
                     /codon_start=1
                     /gene="bla"
                     /product="beta-lactamase"
                     /label=AmpR
                     /note="confers resistance to ampicillin, carbenicillin, and
                     related antibiotics"
                     /translation="MSIQHFRVALIPFFAAFCLPVFAHPETLVKVKDAEDQLGARVGYI
                     ELDLNSGKILESFRPEERFPMMSTFKVLLCGAVLSRVDAGQEQLGRRIHYSQNDLVEYS
                     PVTEKHLTDGMTVRELCSAAITMSDNTAANLLLTTIGGPKELTAFLHNMGDHVTRLDRW
                     EPELNEAIPNDERDTTMPVAMATTLRKLLTGELLTLASRQQLIDWMEADKVAGPLLRSA
                     LPAGWFIADKSGAGERGSRGIIAALGPDGKPSRIVVIYTTGSQATMDERNRQIAEIGAS
                     LIKHW"
     primer_bind     complement(6969..6988)
                     /label=Amp-R
                     /note="Ampicillin resistance gene, reverse primer"
     rep_origin      7782..8370
                     /direction=RIGHT
                     /label=ori
                     /note="high-copy-number ColE1/pMB1/pBR322/pUC origin of
                     replication"
     primer_bind     8271..8290
                     /label=pBR322ori-F
                     /note="pBR322 origin, forward primer"
     primer_bind     8524..8541
                     /label=L4440
                     /note="L4440 vector, forward primer"
     primer_bind     8633..8652
                     /label=SV40pro-F
                     /note="SV40 promoter/origin, forward primer"
     protein_bind    8781..8802
                     /label=CAP binding site
                     /bound_moiety="E. coli catabolite activator protein"
                     /note="CAP binding activates transcription in the presence
                     of cAMP."
     promoter        8817..8847
                     /label=lac promoter
                     /note="promoter for the E. coli lac operon"
     protein_bind    8855..8871
                     /label=lac operator
                     /bound_moiety="lac repressor encoded by lacI"
                     /note="The lac repressor binds to the lac operator to
                     inhibit transcription in E. coli. This inhibition can be
                     relieved by adding lactose or
                     isopropyl-beta-D-thiogalactopyranoside (IPTG)."
     primer_bind     8860..8882
                     /label=M13/pUC Reverse
                     /note="In lacZ gene"
     primer_bind     8879..8895
                     /label=M13 rev
                     /note="common sequencing primer, one of multiple similar
                     variants"
     primer_bind     8879..8895
                     /label=M13 Reverse
                     /note="In lacZ gene. Also called M13-rev"
     primer_bind     8945..8964
                     /label=EBV-rev
                     /note="SV40 polyA terminator, reverse primer"
ORIGIN
        1 tggaagggct aattcactcc caaagaagac aagatatcct tgatctgtgg atctaccaca
       61 cacaaggcta cttccctgat tagcagaact acacaccagg gccaggggtc agatatccac
      121 tgacctttgg atggtgctac aagctagtac cagttgagcc agataaggta gaagaggcca
      181 ataaaggaga gaacaccagc ttgttacacc ctgtgagcct gcatgggatg gatgacccgg
      241 agagagaagt gttagagtgg aggtttgaca gccgcctagc atttcatcac gtggcccgag
      301 agctgcatcc ggagtacttc aagaactgct gatatcgagc ttgctacaag ggactttccg
      361 ctggggactt tccagggagg cgtggcctgg gcgggactgg ggagtggcga gccctcagat
      421 cctgcatata agcagctgct ttttgcctgt actgggtctc tctggttaga ccagatctga
      481 gcctgggagc tctctggcta actagggaac ccactgctta agcctcaata aagcttgcct
      541 tgagtgcttc aagtagtgtg tgcccgtctg ttgtgtgact ctggtaacta gagatccctc
      601 agaccctttt agtcagtgtg gaaaatctct agcagtggcg cccgaacagg gacttgaaag
      661 cgaaagggaa accagaggag ctctctcgac gcaggactcg gcttgctgaa gcgcgcacgg
      721 caagaggcga ggggcggcga ctggtgagta cgccaaaaat tttgactagc ggaggctaga
      781 aggagagaga tgggtgcgag agcgtcagta ttaagcgggg gagaattaga tcgcgatggg
      841 aaaaaattcg gttaaggcca gggggaaaga aaaaatataa attaaaacat atagtatggg
      901 caagcaggga gctagaacga ttcgcagtta atcctggcct gttagaaaca tcagaaggct
      961 gtagacaaat actgggacag ctacaaccat cccttcagac aggatcagaa gaacttagat
     1021 cattatataa tacagtagca accctctatt gtgtgcatca aaggatagag ataaaagaca
     1081 ccaaggaagc tttagacaag atagaggaag agcaaaacaa aagtaagacc accgcacagc
     1141 aagcggccgg ccgctgatct tcagacctgg aggaggagat atgagggaca attggagaag
     1201 tgaattatat aaatataaag tagtaaaaat tgaaccatta ggagtagcac ccaccaaggc
     1261 aaagagaaga gtggtgcaga gagaaaaaag agcagtggga ataggagctt tgttccttgg
     1321 gttcttggga gcagcaggaa gcactatggg cgcagcgtca atgacgctga cggtacaggc
     1381 cagacaatta ttgtctggta tagtgcagca gcagaacaat ttgctgaggg ctattgaggc
     1441 gcaacagcat ctgttgcaac tcacagtctg gggcatcaag cagctccagg caagaatcct
     1501 ggctgtggaa agatacctaa aggatcaaca gctcctgggg atttggggtt gctctggaaa
     1561 actcatttgc accactgctg tgccttggaa tgctagttgg agtaataaat ctctggaaca
     1621 gatttggaat cacacgacct ggatggagtg ggacagagaa attaacaatt acacaagctt
     1681 aatacactcc ttaattgaag aatcgcaaaa ccagcaagaa aagaatgaac aagaattatt
     1741 ggaattagat aaatgggcaa gtttgtggaa ttggtttaac ataacaaatt ggctgtggta
     1801 tataaaatta ttcataatga tagtaggagg cttggtaggt ttaagaatag tttttgctgt
     1861 actttctata gtgaatagag ttaggcaggg atattcacca ttatcgtttc agacccacct
     1921 cccaaccccg aggggacccg acaggcccga aggaatagaa gaagaaggtg gagagagaga
     1981 cagagacaga tccattcgat tagtgaacgg atctcgacgg tatcgccgaa ttcacaaatg
     2041 gcagtattca tccacaattt taaaagaaaa ggggggattg gggggtacag tgcaggggaa
     2101 agaatagtag acataatagc aacagacata caaactaaag aattacaaaa acaaattaca
     2161 aaaattcaaa attttcgggt ttattacagg gacagcagag atccagtttg gactagtcgt
     2221 gaggctccgg tgcccgtcag tgggcagagc gcacatcgcc cacagtcccc gagaagttgg
     2281 ggggaggggt cggcaattga accggtgcct agagaaggtg gcgcggggta aactgggaaa
     2341 gtgatgtcgt gtactggctc cgcctttttc ccgagggtgg gggagaaccg tatataagtg
     2401 cagtagtcgc cgtgaacgtt ctttttcgca acgggtttgc cgccagaaca caggtaagtg
     2461 ccgtgtgtgg ttcccgcggg cctggcctct ttacgggtta tggcccttgc gtgccttgaa
     2521 ttacttccac ctggctgcag tacgtgattc ttgatcccga gcttcgggtt ggaagtgggt
     2581 gggagagttc gaggccttgc gcttaaggag ccccttcgcc tcgtgcttga gttgaggcct
     2641 ggcctgggcg ctggggccgc cgcgtgcgaa tctggtggca ccttcgcgcc tgtctcgctg
     2701 ctttcgataa gtctctagcc atttaaaatt tttgatgacc tgctgcgacg ctttttttct
     2761 ggcaagatag tcttgtaaat gcgggccaag atctgcacac tggtatttcg gtttttgggg
     2821 ccgcgggcgg cgacggggcc cgtgcgtccc agcgcacatg ttcggcgagg cggggcctgc
     2881 gagcgcggcc accgagaatc ggacgggggt agtctcaagc tggccggcct gctctggtgc
     2941 ctggcctcgc gccgccgtgt atcgccccgc cctgggcggc aaggctggcc cggtcggcac
     3001 cagttgcgtg agcggaaaga tggccgcttc ccggccctgc tgcagggagc tcaaaatgga
     3061 ggacgcggcg ctcgggagag cgggcgggtg agtcacccac acaaaggaaa agggcctttc
     3121 cgtcctcagc cgtcgcttca tgtgactcca cggagtaccg ggcgccgtcc aggcacctcg
     3181 attagttctc gagcttttgg agtacgtcgt ctttaggttg gggggagggg ttttatgcga
     3241 tggagtttcc ccacactgag tgggtggaga ctgaagttag gccagcttgg cacttgatgt
     3301 aattctcctt ggaatttgcc ctttttgagt ttggatcttg gttcattctc aagcctcaga
     3361 cagtggttca aagttttttt cttccatttc aggtgtcgtg aagcggccct gcagatatca
     3421 acaagtttgt acaaaaaagc aggcaccatg agctacggcc gcccccctcc cgatgtggag
     3481 ggtatgacct ccctcaaggt ggacaacctg acctaccgca cctcgcccga cacgctgagg
     3541 cgcgtcttcg agaagtacgg gcgcgtcggc gacgtgtaca tcccgcggga tcgctacacc
     3601 aaggagtccc gcggcttcgc cttcgttcgc tttcacgaca agcgcgacgc tgaggacgct
     3661 atggatgcca tggacggggc cgtgctggac ggccgcgagc tgcgggtgca aatggcgcgc
     3721 tacggccgcc acccggactc acaccacagc cgccggggac cgccaccccg caggtacggg
     3781 ggcggtggct acggacgccg gagccgcagc cctaggcggc gtcgccgcag ccgatcccgg
     3841 agtcggagcc gttccaggtc tcgcagccga tctcgctaca gccgctcgaa gtctcggtcc
     3901 cgcactcgtt ctcgatctcg gtcgacctcc aagtccagat ccgcacgaag gtccaagtcc
     3961 aagtcctcgt cggtctccag atctcgttcg cggtccaggt cccggtctcg gtccaggagt
     4021 cctcccccag tgtccaagag ggaatccaaa tccaggtcgc gatcgaagag tccccccaag
     4081 tctcctgaag aggaaggagc ggtgtcctct tagaacccag ctttcttgta caaagtggtg
     4141 atatccaatt aaccctcact aaaggtatta tgagaaagtt gaatagtagc cctatagtga
     4201 gtcgtattac cacccaactt ttctatacaa agtggttgat atccagcaca gtggcggccg
     4261 ctcgagtcta gagggcccgc ggttcgaagg taagcctatc cctaaccctc tcctcggtct
     4321 cgattctacg cgtaccggtt agtaatgaga tccctccccc ccccctaacg ttactggccg
     4381 aagccgcttg gaataaggcc ggtgtgcgtt tgtctatatg ttattttcca ccatattgcc
     4441 gtcttttggc aatgtgaggg cccggaaacc tggccctgtc ttcttgacga gcattcctag
     4501 gggtctttcc cctctcgcca aaggaatgca aggtctgttg aatgtcgtga aggaagcagt
     4561 tcctctggaa gcttcttgaa gacaaacaac gtctgtagcg accctttgca ggcagcggaa
     4621 ccccccacct ggcgacaggt gcctctgcgg ccaaaagcca cgtgtataag atacacctgc
     4681 aaaggcggca caaccccagt gccacgttgt gagttggata gttgtggaaa gagtcaaatg
     4741 gctctcctca agcgtattca acaaggggct gaaggatgcc cagaaggtac cccattgtat
     4801 gggatctgat ctggggcctc ggtgcacatg ctttacatgt gtttagtcga ggttaaaaaa
     4861 acgtctaggc cccccgaacc acggggacgt ggttttcctt tgaaaaacac gatgataata
     4921 tggccacaca tatgaccgag tacaagccca cggtgcgcct cgccacccgc gacgacgtcc
     4981 ccagggccgt acgcaccctc gccgccgcgt tcgccgacta ccccgccacg cgccacaccg
     5041 tcgatccgga ccgccacatc gagcgggtca ccgagctgca agaactcttc ctcacgcgcg
     5101 tcgggctcga catcggcaag gtgtgggtcg cggacgacgg cgccgcggtg gcggtctgga
     5161 ccacgccgga gagcgtcgaa gcgggggcgg tgttcgccga gatcggcccg cgcatggccg
     5221 agttgagcgg ttcccggctg gccgcgcagc aacagatgga aggcctcctg gcgccgcacc
     5281 ggcccaagga gcccgcgtgg ttcctggcca ccgtcggcgt ctcgcccgac caccagggca
     5341 agggtctggg cagcgccgtc gtgctccccg gagtggaggc ggccgagcgc gccggggtgc
     5401 ccgccttcct ggagacctcc gcgccccgca acctcccctt ctacgagcgg ctcggcttca
     5461 ccgtcaccgc cgacgtcgag gtgcccgaag gaccgcgcac ctggtgcatg acccgcaagc
     5521 ccggtgccta aatcgataga tcctaatcaa cctctggatt acaaaatttg tgaaagattg
     5581 actggtattc ttaactatgt tgctcctttt acgctatgtg gatacgctgc tttaatgcct
     5641 ttgtatcatg ctattgcttc ccgtatggct ttcattttct cctccttgta taaatcctgg
     5701 ttgctgtctc tttatgagga gttgtggccc gttgtcaggc aacgtggcgt ggtgtgcact
     5761 gtgtttgctg acgcaacccc cactggttgg ggcattgcca ccacctgtca gctcctttcc
     5821 gggactttcg ctttccccct ccctattgcc acggcggaac tcatcgccgc ctgccttgcc
     5881 cgctgctgga caggggctcg gctgttgggc actgacaatt ccgtggtgtt gtcggggaaa
     5941 tcatcgtcct ttccttggct gctcgcctgt gttgccacct ggattctgcg cgggacgtcc
     6001 ttctgctacg tcccttcggc cctcaatcca gcggaccttc cttcccgcgg cctgctgccg
     6061 gctctgcggc ctcttccgcg tcttcgcctt cgccctcaga cgagtcggat ctccctttgg
     6121 gccgcctccc cgcctgagat cctttaagac caatgactta caaggcagct gtagatctta
     6181 gccacttttt aaaagaaaag gggggactgg aagggctaat tcactcccaa cgaagacaag
     6241 atctgctttt tgcttgtact gggtctctct ggttagacca gatctgagcc tgggagctct
     6301 ctggctaact agggaaccca ctgcttaagc ctcaataaag cttgccttga gtgcttcaag
     6361 tagtgtgtgc ccgtctgttg tgtgactctg gtaactagag atccctcaga cccttttagt
     6421 cagtgtggaa aatctctagc agtagtagtt catgtcatct tattattcag tatttataac
     6481 ttgcaaagaa atgaatatca gagagtgaga ggcccgggtt aattaaggaa agggctagat
     6541 cattcttgaa gacgaaaggg cctcgtgata cgcctatttt tataggttaa tgtcatgata
     6601 ataatggttt cttagacgtc aggtggcact tttcggggaa atgtgcgcgg aacccctatt
     6661 tgtttatttt tctaaataca ttcaaatatg tatccgctca tgagacaata accctgataa
     6721 atgcttcaat aatattgaaa aaggaagagt atgagtattc aacatttccg tgtcgccctt
     6781 attccctttt ttgcggcatt ttgccttcct gtttttgctc acccagaaac gctggtgaaa
     6841 gtaaaagatg ctgaagatca gttgggtgca cgagtgggtt acatcgaact ggatctcaac
     6901 agcggtaaga tccttgagag ttttcgcccc gaagaacgtt ttccaatgat gagcactttt
     6961 aaagttctgc tatgtggcgc ggtattatcc cgtgttgacg ccgggcaaga gcaactcggt
     7021 cgccgcatac actattctca gaatgacttg gttgagtact caccagtcac agaaaagcat
     7081 cttacggatg gcatgacagt aagagaatta tgcagtgctg ccataaccat gagtgataac
     7141 actgcggcca acttacttct gacaacgatc ggaggaccga aggagctaac cgcttttttg
     7201 cacaacatgg gggatcatgt aactcgcctt gatcgttggg aaccggagct gaatgaagcc
     7261 ataccaaacg acgagcgtga caccacgatg cctgtagcaa tggcaacaac gttgcgcaaa
     7321 ctattaactg gcgaactact tactctagct tcccggcaac aattaataga ctggatggag
     7381 gcggataaag ttgcaggacc acttctgcgc tcggcccttc cggctggctg gtttattgct
     7441 gataaatctg gagccggtga gcgtgggtct cgcggtatca ttgcagcact ggggccagat
     7501 ggtaagccct cccgtatcgt agttatctac acgacgggga gtcaggcaac tatggatgaa
     7561 cgaaatagac agatcgctga gataggtgcc tcactgatta agcattggta actgtcagac
     7621 caagtttact catatatact ttagattgat ttaaaacttc atttttaatt taaaaggatc
     7681 taggtgaaga tcctttttga taatctcatg accaaaatcc cttaacgtga gttttcgttc
     7741 cactgagcgt cagaccccgt agaaaagatc aaaggatctt cttgagatcc tttttttctg
     7801 cgcgtaatct gctgcttgca aacaaaaaaa ccaccgctac cagcggtggt ttgtttgccg
     7861 gatcaagagc taccaactct ttttccgaag gtaactggct tcagcagagc gcagatacca
     7921 aatactgttc ttctagtgta gccgtagtta ggccaccact tcaagaactc tgtagcaccg
     7981 cctacatacc tcgctctgct aatcctgtta ccagtggctg ctgccagtgg cgataagtcg
     8041 tgtcttaccg ggttggactc aagacgatag ttaccggata aggcgcagcg gtcgggctga
     8101 acggggggtt cgtgcacaca gcccagcttg gagcgaacga cctacaccga actgagatac
     8161 ctacagcgtg agctatgaga aagcgccacg cttcccgaag ggagaaaggc ggacaggtat
     8221 ccggtaagcg gcagggtcgg aacaggagag cgcacgaggg agcttccagg gggaaacgcc
     8281 tggtatcttt atagtcctgt cgggtttcgc cacctctgac ttgagcgtcg atttttgtga
     8341 tgctcgtcag gggggcggag cctatggaaa aacgccagca acgcggcctt tttacggttc
     8401 ctggcctttt gctggccttt tgctcacatg ttctttcctg cgttatcccc tgattctgtg
     8461 gataaccgta ttaccgcctt tgagtgagct gataccgctc gccgcagccg aacgaccgag
     8521 cgcagcgagt cagtgagcga ggaagcggaa gagcgcccaa tacgcaaacc gcctctcccc
     8581 gcgcgttggc cgattcatta atgcagcaag ctcatggctg actaattttt tttatttatg
     8641 cagaggccga ggccgcctcg gcctctgagc tattccagaa gtagtgagga ggcttttttg
     8701 gaggcctagg cttttgcaaa aagctccccg tggcacgaca ggtttcccga ctggaaagcg
     8761 ggcagtgagc gcaacgcaat taatgtgagt tagctcactc attaggcacc ccaggcttta
     8821 cactttatgc ttccggctcg tatgttgtgt ggaattgtga gcggataaca atttcacaca
     8881 ggaaacagct atgacatgat tacgaatttc acaaataaag catttttttc actgcattct
     8941 agttgtggtt tgtccaaact catcaatgta tcttatcatg tctggatcaa ctggataact
     9001 caagctaacc aaaatcatcc caaacttccc accccatacc ctattaccac tgccaattac
     9061 ctgtggtttc atttactcta aacctgtgat tcctctgaat tattttcatt ttaaagaaat
     9121 tgtatttgtt aaatatgtac tacaaactta gtagt
//
