[The description below was written by a language model from this plasmid's Addgene catalogue record and the feature table of its GenBank file.]
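Description:
pHAGE-SRSF2-P95H is a 9,155 bp HIV-1-based lentiviral expression plasmid built on the pHAGE backbone, carrying the human splicing factor gene SRSF2 with the P95H substitution. It is maintained in E. coli through a high-copy ColE1/pUC-type origin and the beta-lactamase (AmpR) gene for ampicillin selection. The record lists the recombination-deficient strain Stbl3 as host, a common choice for plasmids with repeated LTR sequences.

The viral portion runs from a full-length HIV-1 LTR at the start of the map (labelled "3' LTR" by the automated annotation, although it sits in the 5' position) to a U3-deleted, self-inactivating 3' LTR. Between them lie the Psi packaging signal, the Rev response element for Rev-dependent RNA export, and the cPPT/CTS, which aids nuclear import of the reverse-transcribed genome. Expression is driven by the strong constitutive human EF-1-alpha promoter with its intron A.

The SRSF2 P95H open reading frame was introduced by Gateway recombination and is not annotated as a feature. It presumably occupies the roughly 670 bp interval between the attB1 and attB2 sites. Downstream are T3 and T7 promoter sequences, an attB4 site and a V5 epitope tag, but the record does not state whether the V5 tag is fused in frame to the insert. An EMCV IRES then directs translation of puromycin N-acetyltransferase from the same transcript, which links puromycin resistance in transduced cells to transgene expression. A WPRE enhances transcript stability and expression.

The plasmid is intended for lentiviral delivery and stable expression of this SRSF2 variant in mammalian cells. It was deposited in connection with a systematic functional annotation of somatic cancer mutations.
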