Addgene plasmid #116685: pHAGE-SRSF2-P95H
Purpose: Lentiviral expression of SRSF2 P95H
Depositing lab: Gordon Mills & Kenneth Scott. Depositing organization: Baylor College of Medicine. Publication: Systematic Functional Annotation of Somatic Mutations in Cancer. Ng PK, Li J, Jeong KJ, Shao S, Chen H, Tsang YH, Sengupta S, Wang Z, Bhavana VH, Tran R, Soewito S, Minussi DC, Moreno D, Kong K, Dogruluk T, Lu H, Gao J, Tokheim C, Zhou DC, Johnson AM, Zeng J, Ip CKM, Ju Z, Wester M, Yu S, Li Y, Vellano CP, Schultz N, Karchin R, Ding L, Lu Y, Cheung LWT, Chen K, Shaw KR, Meric-Bernstam F, Scott KL, Yi S, Sahni N, Liang H, Mills GB. Cancer Cell. 2018 Mar 12;33(3):450-462.e10. doi: 10.1016/j.ccell.2018.01.021. PubMed 29533785.
Backbone
  Vector backbone: pHAGE
  Vector type: Lentiviral
Growth in bacteria
  Bacterial resistance: Ampicillin, 100 μg/mL
  Growth temperature: 37°C
  Growth strain: Stbl3
  Copy number: High Copy
Gene/Insert
  Gene/Insert name: SRSF2
  Species: H. sapiens (human)
  Mutation: P95H
  Entrez Gene: SRSF2 (a.k.a. PR264, SC-35, SC35, SFRS2, SFRS2A, SRp30b)
  Cloning method: Gateway Cloning
Terms and licenses: Academic/Nonprofit Terms; Industry Terms: Not Available to Industry
How to cite: pHAGE-SRSF2-P95H was a gift from Gordon Mills & Kenneth Scott (Addgene plasmid # 116685 ; http://n2t.net/addgene:116685 ; RRID:Addgene_116685)
