>Addgene plasmid #116685 | pHAGE-SRSF2-P95H | depositor partial sequence | sequence record 219560 | insert
ATGAGCTACGGCCGCCCCCCTCCCGATGTGGAGGGTATGACCTCCCTCAAGGTGGACAACCTGACCTACC
GCACCTCGCCCGACACGCTGAGGCGCGTCTTCGAGAAGTACGGGCGCGTCGGCGACGTGTACATCCCGCG
GGATCGCTACACCAAGGAGTCCCGCGGCTTCGCCTTCGTTCGCTTTCACGACAAGCGCGACGCTGAGGAC
GCTATGGATGCCATGGACGGGGCCGTGCTGGACGGCCGCGAGCTGCGGGTGCAAATGGCGCGCTACGGCC
GCCACCCGGACTCACACCACAGCCGCCGGGGACCGCCACCCCGCAGGTACGGGGGCGGTGGCTACGGACG
CCGGAGCCGCAGCCCTAGGCGGCGTCGCCGCAGCCGATCCCGGAGTCGGAGCCGTTCCAGGTCTCGCAGC
CGATCTCGCTACAGCCGCTCGAAGTCTCGGTCCCGCACTCGTTCTCGATCTCGGTCGACCTCCAAGTCCA
GATCCGCACGAAGGTCCAAGTCCAAGTCCTCGTCGGTCTCCAGATCTCGTTCGCGGTCCAGGTCCCGGTC
TCGGTCCAGGAGTCCTCCCCCAGTGTCCAAGAGGGAATCCAAATCCAGGTCGCGATCGAAGAGTCCCCCC
AAGTCTCCTGAAGAGGAAGGAGCGGTGTCCTCTTAA
